Addgene plasmid #64930: pcDNA3-PM-TORCAR
Purpose: Plasma membrane-targeted FRET biosensor for monitoring mTORC1 kinase activity.
Depositing lab: Jin Zhang. Depositing organization: Johns Hopkins University and School of Medicine. Publication: Dynamic Visualization of mTORC1 Activity in Living Cells. Zhou X, Clister TL, Lowry PR, Seldin MM, Wong GW, Zhang J. Cell Rep. 2015 Mar 11. pii: S2211-1247(15)00177-1. doi: 10.1016/j.celrep.2015.02.031. PubMed 25772363.
Backbone
  Vector backbone: pcDNA3
  Backbone manufacturer: Invitrogen
  Backbone size w/o insert (bp): 5446
  Total vector size (bp): 7257
  Vector type: Mammalian Expression
  Selectable markers: Neomycin (select with G418)
Growth in bacteria
  Bacterial resistance: Ampicillin, 100 μg/mL
  Growth temperature: 37°C
  Growth strain: DH5alpha
  Copy number: High Copy
Gene/Insert
  Gene/Insert name: Lyn-TORCAR
  Species: H. sapiens (human), Synthetic
  Insert size (bp): 1842
  Entrez Gene: EIF4EBP1 (a.k.a. 4E-BP1, 4EBP1, BP-1, PHAS-I)
  Promoter: CMV
  Tag / fusion protein: Cerulean (N terminal on insert); YPet (C terminal on insert); N-terminal targeting sequence from Lyn kinasen kinase (N terminal on insert)
  Cloning method: Restriction Enzyme; 5′ cloning site HindIII (not destroyed); 3′ cloning site EcoRI (not destroyed)
  Sequencing primers: 5′ T7 forward; 3′ BGH reverse
Terms and licenses: Academic/Nonprofit Terms; Industry Terms: Not Available to Industry
How to cite: pcDNA3-PM-TORCAR was a gift from Jin Zhang (Addgene plasmid # 64930 ; http://n2t.net/addgene:64930 ; RRID:Addgene_64930)
