[The description below was written by a language model from this plasmid's Addgene catalogue record and pLannotate feature annotations shown in this document.]
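Description:
pcDNA3-PM-TORCAR is a mammalian expression plasmid built on the Invitrogen pcDNA3 backbone that encodes a plasma membrane-targeted version of TORCAR, a genetically encoded FRET biosensor for mTORC1 kinase activity. It is maintained in E. coli as a high-copy plasmid through a ColE1/pUC-type origin and an ampicillin resistance gene (β-lactamase). An SV40 early promoter-driven neomycin phosphotransferase cassette with an SV40 polyadenylation signal allows G418 selection of transfected mammalian cells. An f1 origin and residual lac regulatory fragments are also carried over from the backbone.

The insert, Lyn-TORCAR, sits between HindIII and EcoRI sites downstream of the CMV immediate early enhancer and promoter and is terminated by the bovine growth hormone polyadenylation signal. T7 and SP6 promoters flank the cloning region. The open reading frame consists of the cyan fluorescent protein Cerulean, human 4E-BP1 (EIF4EBP1) and the yellow fluorescent protein YPet, arranged in that order. According to the catalogue entry, an N-terminal targeting sequence from Lyn kinase precedes this fusion. The feature table does not annotate that motif separately, but a short unannotated stretch lies ahead of Cerulean where it would be expected.

4E-BP1 is a well-characterised mTORC1 substrate, so its phosphorylation is expected to alter the conformation of the sandwiched protein and change energy transfer between the Cerulean donor and the YPet acceptor. This change gives an optical readout of kinase activity. The Lyn-derived sequence tethers the reporter to the plasma membrane, so the construct is suited to live-cell imaging of mTORC1 signalling specifically at that compartment rather than throughout the cell.
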