Features (pLannotate 1.2.2; 23 found; start..end, strand, type, name):
     36..80      -  misc_feature   bom (fragment): basis of mobility region from pBR322
    235..614     +  enhancer       CMV enhancer: human cytomegalovirus immediate early enhancer
    615..818     +  promoter       CMV promoter: human cytomegalovirus (CMV) immediate early promoter
    814..847     +  LTR            5' LTR (truncated) (fragment): truncated 5' long terminal repeat (LTR) from HIV-1
    863..881     +  promoter       T7 promoter: promoter for bacteriophage T7 RNA polymerase
    946..1662    +  CDS            Cerulean: Cerulean is a basic (constitutively fluorescent) cyan fluorescent protein published in 2004, derived from Aequorea victoria. It has low acid sensitivity.
   1672..2025    +  CDS            EIF4EBP1: 4EBP1_HUMAN - Experimental evidence at protein level: Swiss-Prot protein existence level 1. Repressor of translation initiation that regulates EIF4E activity by preventing its assembly into the eIF4F complex: hypophosphorylated form competes with EIF4G1/EIF4G3 and strongly binds to EIF4E, leading to repress translation. In contrast, hyperphosphorylated form dissociates from EIF4E, allowing interaction between EIF4G1/EIF4G3 and EIF4E, leading to initiation of translation. Mediates the regulation of protein translation by hormones, growth factors and other stimuli that signal through the MAP kin
   2032..2742    +  CDS            YPet: yellow fluorescent protein optimized for FRET with CyPet (Nguyen and Daugherty, 2005)
   2809..2827    -  promoter       SP6 promoter: promoter for bacteriophage SP6 RNA polymerase
   2853..3077    +  polyA_signal   bGH poly(A) signal: bovine growth hormone polyadenylation signal
   3081..3102    +  promoter       SV40 promoter (fragment): SV40 enhancer and early promoter
   3123..3551    +  rep_origin     f1 ori (sequence partly withheld): f1 bacteriophage origin of replication; arrow indicates direction of (+) strand synthesis
   3565..3895    +  promoter       SV40 promoter: SV40 enhancer and early promoter
   3962..4753    +  CDS            neo: KKA2_KLEPN - Also known as kan, nptII. Experimental evidence at protein level: Swiss-Prot protein existence level 1. Resistance to kanamycin, neomycin, paromomycin, ribostamycin, butirosin and gentamicin B. From Klebsiella pneumoniae.
   4777..4935    +  CDS            ble (fragment): BLE_KLEPN - Experimental evidence at protein level: Swiss-Prot protein existence level 1. Binding protein with a strong affinity to the bleomycin family of antibiotics. Binds to CL990; an antimitotic-antibiotic compound. From Klebsiella pneumoniae.
   4930..5051    +  polyA_signal   SV40 poly(A) signal: SV40 polyadenylation signal
   5124..5140    -  protein_bind   lac operator: The lac repressor binds to the lac operator to inhibit transcription in E. coli. This inhibition can be relieved by adding lactose or isopropyl-β-D-thiogalactopyranoside (IPTG). lac repressor encoded by lacI
   5148..5178    -  promoter       lac promoter: promoter for the E. coli lac operon
   5193..5214    -  protein_bind   CAP binding site: CAP binding activates transcription in the presence of cAMP. E. coli catabolite activator protein
   5227..5319    -  CDS            lacI (fragment): lac repressor; lacI; The lac repressor binds to the lac operator to inhibit transcription in E. coli. This inhibition can be relieved by adding lactose or isopropyl-β-D-thiogalactopyranoside (IPTG).
   5502..6090    -  rep_origin     ori: high-copy-number ColE1/pMB1/pBR322/pUC origin of replication
   6261..7121    -  CDS            AmpR: β-lactamase; bla; confers resistance to ampicillin, carbenicillin, and related antibiotics
   7122..7226    -  promoter       AmpR promoter: bla
>Addgene plasmid #64930 | pcDNA3-PM-TORCAR | depositor full sequence | sequence record 109694 | pcDNA3-PM-TORCAR sequence 7257 bps
GACGGATCGGGAGATCTCCCGATCCCCTATGGTCGACTCTCAGTACAATCTGCTCTGATGCCGCATAGTT
AAGCCAGTATCTGCTCCCTGCTTGTGTGTTGGAGGTCGCTGAGTAGTGCGCGAGCAAAATTTAAGCTACA
ACAAGGCAAGGCTTGACCGACAATTGCATGAAGAATCTGCTTAGGGTTAGGCGTTTTGCGCTGCTTCGCG
ATGTACGGGCCAGATATACGCGTTGACATTGATTATTGACTAGTTATTAATAGTAATCAATTACGGGGTC
ATTAGTTCATAGCCCATATATGGAGTTCCGCGTTACATAACTTACGGTAAATGGCCCGCCTGGCTGACCG
CCCAACGACCCCCGCCCATTGACGTCAATAATGACGTATGTTCCCATAGTAACGCCAATAGGGACTTTCC
ATTGACGTCAATGGGTGGACTATTTACGGTAAACTGCCCACTTGGCAGTACATCAAGTGTATCATATGCC
AAGTACGCCCCCTATTGACGTCAATGACGGTAAATGGCCCGCCTGGCATTATGCCCAGTACATGACCTTA
TGGGACTTTCCTACTTGGCAGTACATCTACGTATTAGTCATCGCTATTACCATGGTGATGCGGTTTTGGC
AGTACATCAATGGGCGTGGATAGCGGTTTGACTCACGGGGATTTCCAAGTCTCCACCCCATTGACGTCAA
TGGGAGTTTGTTTTGGCACCAAAATCAACGGGACTTTCCAAAATGTCGTAACAACTCCGCCCCATTGACG
CAAATGGGCGGTAGGCGTGTACGGTGGGAGGTCTATATAAGCAGAGCTCTCTGGCTAACTAGAGAACCCA
CTGCTTACTGGCTTATCGAAATTAATACGACTCACTATAGGGAGACCCAAGCTTGCGGCCGCCACCATGG
GCTGCATCAAGAGCAAGCGCAAGGACAAGGATCCCATGGTGAGCAAGGGCGAGGAGCTGTTCACCGGGGT
GGTGCCCATCCTGGTCGAGCTGGACGGCGACGTAAACGGCCACAGGTTCAGCGTGTCCGGCGAGGGCGAG
GGCGATGCCACCTACGGCAAGCTGACCCTGAAGTTCATCTGCACCACCGGCAAGCTGCCCGTGCCCTGGC
CCACCCTCGTGACCACCCTGACCTGGGGCGTGCAGTGCTTCGCCCGCTACCCCGACCACATGAAGCAGCA
CGACTTCTTCAAGTCCGCCATGCCCGAAGGCTACGTCCAGGAGCGTACCATCTTCTTCAAGGACGACGGC
AACTACAAGACCCGCGCCGAGGTGAAGTTCGAGGGCGACACCCTGGTGAACCGCATCGAGCTGAAGGGCA
TCGACTTCAAGGAGGACGGCAACATCCTGGGGCACAAGCTGGAGTACAACGCCATCAGTGACAACGTCTA
TATCACCGCCGACAAGCAGAAGAACGGCATCAAGGCCCACTTCAAGATCCGCCACAACATCGAGGACGGC
AGCGTGCAGCTCGCCGACCACTACCAGCAGAACACCCCCATCGGCGACGGCCCCGTGCTGCTGCCCGACA
ACCACTACCTGAGCACCCAGTCCGCCCTGAGCAAAGACCCCAACGAGAAGCGCGATCACATGGTCCTGCT
GGAGTTCGTGACCGCCGCCGGGATCACTCTCGGCATGGACGAGCTGTACAAGCGCATGCATATGTCCGGG
GGCAGCAGCTGCAGCCAGACCCCAAGCCGGGCCATCCCCGCCACTCGCCGGGTGGTGCTCGGCGACGGCG
TGCAGCTCCCGCCCGGGGACTACAGCACGACCCCCGGCGGCACGCTCTTCAGCACCACCCCGGGAGGTAC
CAGGATCATCTATGACCGGAAATTCCTGATGGAGTGTCGGAACTCACCTGTGACCAAAACACCCCCAAGG
GATCTGCCCACCATTCCGGGGGTCACCAGCCCTTCCAGTGATGAGCCCCCCATGGAAGCCAGCCAGAGCC
ACCTGCGCAATAGCCCAGAAGATAAGCGGGCGGGCGGTGAAGAGTCACAGTTTGAGATGGACATTGAGCT
CTCTAAAGGTGAAGAATTATTCACTGGTGTTGTCCCAATTTTGGTTGAATTAGATGGTGATGTTAATGGT
CACAAATTTTCTGTCTCCGGTGAAGGTGAAGGTGATGCTACGTACGGTAAATTGACCTTAAAATTACTCT
GTACTACTGGTAAATTGCCAGTTCCATGGCCAACCTTAGTCACTACTTTAGGTTATGGTGTTCAATGTTT
TGCTAGATACCCAGATCATATGAAACAACATGACTTTTTCAAGTCTGCCATGCCAGAAGGTTATGTTCAA
GAAAGAACTATTTTTTTCAAAGATGACGGTAACTACAAGACCAGAGCTGAAGTCAAGTTTGAAGGTGATA
CCTTAGTTAATAGAATCGAATTAAAAGGTATTGATTTTAAAGAAGATGGTAACATTTTAGGTCACAAATT
GGAATACAACTATAACTCTCACAATGTTTACATCACTGCTGACAAACAAAAGAATGGTATCAAAGCTAAC
TTCAAAATTAGACACAACATTGAAGATGGTGGTGTTCAATTAGCTGACCATTATCAACAAAATACTCCAA
TTGGTGATGGTCCAGTCTTGTTACCAGACAACCATTACTTATCCTATCAATCTGCCTTATTCAAAGATCC
AAACGAAAAGAGAGACCACATGGTCTTGTTAGAATTTTTGACTGCTGCTGGTATTACCGAGGGTATGAAT
GAATTGTACAAATAGTAAGAATTCTGCAGATATCCATCACACTGGCGGCCGCTCGAGCATGCATCTAGAG
GGCCCTATTCTATAGTGTCACCTAAATGCTAGAGCTCGCTGATCAGCCTCGACTGTGCCTTCTAGTTGCC
AGCCATCTGTTGTTTGCCCCTCCCCCGTGCCTTCCTTGACCCTGGAAGGTGCCACTCCCACTGTCCTTTC
CTAATAAAATGAGGAAATTGCATCGCATTGTCTGAGTAGGTGTCATTCTATTCTGGGGGGTGGGGTGGGG
CAGGACAGCAAGGGGGAGGATTGGGAAGACAATAGCAGGCATGCTGGGGATGCGGTGGGCTCTATGGCTT
CTGAGGCGGAAAGAACCAGCTGGGGCTCTAGGGGGTATCCCC
[124 nt withheld, positions 3123-3246]
C
[32 nt withheld, positions 3248-3279]
CA
[57 nt withheld, positions 3282-3338]
A
[49 nt withheld, positions 3340-3388]
CCTTTGACGTTGGAGTCCACGTTCTTT
[37 nt withheld, positions 3416-3452]
ACCCTATCTCGGTCTATTCTTTTGATTTATAAGGGATTTTGGGGATTTCGGCCTATTGGTTAAAAAATGA
GCTGATTTAACAAAAATTTAACGCGAATTAATTCTGTGGAATGTGTGTCAGTTAGGGTGTGGAAAGTCCC
CAGGCTCCCCAGGCAGGCAGAAGTATGCAAAGCATGCATCTCAATTAGTCAGCAACCAGGTGTGGAAAGT
CCCCAGGCTCCCCAGCAGGCAGAAGTATGCAAAGCATGCATCTCAATTAGTCAGCAACCATAGTCCCGCC
CCTAACTCCGCCCATCCCGCCCCTAACTCCGCCCAGTTCCGCCCATTCTCCGCCCCATGGCTGACTAATT
TTTTTTATTTATGCAGAGGCCGAGGCCGCCTCTGCCTCTGAGCTATTCCAGAAGTAGTGAGGAGGCTTTT
TTGGAGGCCTAGGCTTTTGCAAAAAGCTCCCGGGAGCTTGTATATCCATTTTCGGATCTGATCAAGAGAC
AGGATGAGGATCGTTTCGCATGATTGAACAAGATGGATTGCACGCAGGTTCTCCGGCCGCTTGGGTGGAG
AGGCTATTCGGCTATGACTGGGCACAACAGACAATCGGCTGCTCTGATGCCGCCGTGTTCCGGCTGTCAG
CGCAGGGGCGCCCGGTTCTTTTTGTCAAGACCGACCTGTCCGGTGCCCTGAATGAACTGCAGGACGAGGC
AGCGCGGCTATCGTGGCTGGCCACGACGGGCGTTCCTTGCGCAGCTGTGCTCGACGTTGTCACTGAAGCG
GGAAGGGACTGGCTGCTATTGGGCGAAGTGCCGGGGCAGGATCTCCTGTCATCTCACCTTGCTCCTGCCG
AGAAAGTATCCATCATGGCTGATGCAATGCGGCGGCTGCATACGCTTGATCCGGCTACCTGCCCATTCGA
CCACCAAGCGAAACATCGCATCGAGCGAGCACGTACTCGGATGGAAGCCGGTCTTGTCGATCAGGATGAT
CTGGACGAAGAGCATCAGGGGCTCGCGCCAGCCGAACTGTTCGCCAGGCTCAAGGCGCGCATGCCCGACG
GCGAGGATCTCGTCGTGACCCATGGCGATGCCTGCTTGCCGAATATCATGGTGGAAAATGGCCGCTTTTC
TGGATTCATCGACTGTGGCCGGCTGGGTGTGGCGGACCGCTATCAGGACATAGCGTTGGCTACCCGTGAT
ATTGCTGAAGAGCTTGGCGGCGAATGGGCTGACCGCTTCCTCGTGCTTTACGGTATCGCCGCTCCCGATT
CGCAGCGCATCGCCTTCTATCGCCTTCTTGACGAGTTCTTCTGAGCGGGACTCTGGGGTTCGAAATGACC
GACCAAGCGACGCCCAACCTGCCATCACGAGATTTCGATTCCACCGCCGCCTTCTATGAAAGGTTGGGCT
TCGGAATCGTTTTCCGGGACGCCGGCTGGATGATCCTCCAGCGCGGGGATCTCATGCTGGAGTTCTTCGC
CCACCCCAACTTGTTTATTGCAGCTTATAATGGTTACAAATAAAGCAATAGCATCACAAATTTCACAAAT
AAAGCATTTTTTTCACTGCATTCTAGTTGTGGTTTGTCCAAACTCATCAATGTATCTTATCATGTCTGTA
TACCGTCGACCTCTAGCTAGAGCTTGGCGTAATCATGGTCATAGCTGTTTCCTGTGTGAAATTGTTATCC
GCTCACAATTCCACACAACATACGAGCCGGAAGCATAAAGTGTAAAGCCTGGGGTGCCTAATGAGTGAGC
TAACTCACATTAATTGCGTTGCGCTCACTGCCCGCTTTCCAGTCGGGAAACCTGTCGTGCCAGCTGCATT
AATGAATCGGCCAACGCGCGGGGAGAGGCGGTTTGCGTATTGGGCGCTCTTCCGCTTCCTCGCTCACTGA
CTCGCTGCGCTCGGTCGTTCGGCTGCGGCGAGCGGTATCAGCTCACTCAAAGGCGGTAATACGGTTATCC
ACAGAATCAGGGGATAACGCAGGAAAGAACATGTGAGCAAAAGGCCAGCAAAAGGCCAGGAACCGTAAAA
AGGCCGCGTTGCTGGCGTTTTTCCATAGGCTCCGCCCCCCTGACGAGCATCACAAAAATCGACGCTCAAG
TCAGAGGTGGCGAAACCCGACAGGACTATAAAGATACCAGGCGTTTCCCCCTGGAAGCTCCCTCGTGCGC
TCTCCTGTTCCGACCCTGCCGCTTACCGGATACCTGTCCGCCTTTCTCCCTTCGGGAAGCGTGGCGCTTT
CTCAATGCTCACGCTGTAGGTATCTCAGTTCGGTGTAGGTCGTTCGCTCCAAGCTGGGCTGTGTGCACGA
ACCCCCCGTTCAGCCCGACCGCTGCGCCTTATCCGGTAACTATCGTCTTGAGTCCAACCCGGTAAGACAC
GACTTATCGCCACTGGCAGCAGCCACTGGTAACAGGATTAGCAGAGCGAGGTATGTAGGCGGTGCTACAG
AGTTCTTGAAGTGGTGGCCTAACTACGGCTACACTAGAAGGACAGTATTTGGTATCTGCGCTCTGCTGAA
GCCAGTTACCTTCGGAAAAAGAGTTGGTAGCTCTTGATCCGGCAAACAAACCACCGCTGGTAGCGGTGGT
TTTTTTGTTTGCAAGCAGCAGATTACGCGCAGAAAAAAAGGATCTCAAGAAGATCCTTTGATCTTTTCTA
CGGGGTCTGACGCTCAGTGGAACGAAAACTCACGTTAAGGGATTTTGGTCATGAGATTATCAAAAAGGAT
CTTCACCTAGATCCTTTTAAATTAAAAATGAAGTTTTAAATCAATCTAAAGTATATATGAGTAAACTTGG
TCTGACAGTTACCAATGCTTAATCAGTGAGGCACCTATCTCAGCGATCTGTCTATTTCGTTCATCCATAG
TTGCCTGACTCCCCGTCGTGTAGATAACTACGATACGGGAGGGCTTACCATCTGGCCCCAGTGCTGCAAT
GATACCGCGAGACCCACGCTCACCGGCTCCAGATTTATCAGCAATAAACCAGCCAGCCGGAAGGGCCGAG
CGCAGAAGTGGTCCTGCAACTTTATCCGCCTCCATCCAGTCTATTAATTGTTGCCGGGAAGCTAGAGTAA
GTAGTTCGCCAGTTAATAGTTTGCGCAACGTTGTTGCCATTGCTACAGGCATCGTGGTGTCACGCTCGTC
GTTTGGTATGGCTTCATTCAGCTCCGGTTCCCAACGATCAAGGCGAGTTACATGATCCCCCATGTTGTGC
AAAAAAGCGGTTAGCTCCTTCGGTCCTCCGATCGTTGTCAGAAGTAAGTTGGCCGCAGTGTTATCACTCA
TGGTTATGGCAGCACTGCATAATTCTCTTACTGTCATGCCATCCGTAAGATGCTTTTCTGTGACTGGTGA
GTACTCAACCAAGTCATTCTGAGAATAGTGTATGCGGCGACCGAGTTGCTCTTGCCCGGCGTCAATACGG
GATAATACCGCGCCACATAGCAGAACTTTAAAAGTGCTCATCATTGGAAAACGTTCTTCGGGGCGAAAAC
TCTCAAGGATCTTACCGCTGTTGAGATCCAGTTCGATGTAACCCACTCGTGCACCCAACTGATCTTCAGC
ATCTTTTACTTTCACCAGCGTTTCTGGGTGAGCAAAAACAGGAAGGCAAAATGCCGCAAAAAAGGGAATA
AGGGCGACACGGAAATGTTGAATACTCATACTCTTCCTTTTTCAATATTATTGAAGCATTTATCAGGGTT
ATTGTCTCATGAGCGGATACATATTTGAATGTATTTAGAAAAATAAACAAATAGGGGTTCCGCGCACATT
TCCCCGAAAAGTGCCACCTGACGTC
