>Addgene plasmid #64930 | pcDNA3-PM-TORCAR | addgene partial sequence | sequence record 112425 | CMV-F 5'-CGCAAATGGGCGGTAGGCGTG-3'
CTCTCTGGCTAACTAGAGAACCCACTGCTTACTGGCTTATCGAAATTAATACGACTCACTATAGGGAGAC
CCAAGCTTGCGGCCGCCACCATGGGCTGCATCAAGAGCAAGCGCAAGGACAAGGATCCCATGGTGAGCAA
GGGCGAGGAGCTGTTCACCGGGGTGGTGCCCATCCTGGTCGAGCTGGACGGCGACGTAAACGGCCACAGG
TTCAGCGTGTCCGGCGAGGGCGAGGGCGATGCCACCTACGGCAAGCTGACCCTGAAGTTCATCTGCACCA
CCGGCAAGCTGCCCGTGCCCTGGCCCACCCTCGTGACCACCCTGACCTGGGGCGTGCAGTGCTTCGCCCG
CTACCCCGACCACATGAAGCAGCACGACTTCTTCAAGTCCGCCATGCCCGAAGGCTACGTCCAGGAGCGT
ACCATCTTCTTCAAGGACGACGGCAACTACAAGACCCGCGCCGAGGTGAAGTTCGAGGGCGACACCCTGG
TGAACCGCATCGAGCTGAAGGGCATCGACTTCAAGGAGGACGGCAACATCCTGGGGCACAAGCTGGAGTA
CAACGCCATCAGTGACAACGTCTATATCACCGCCGACAAGCAGAAGAACGGCATCAAGGCCCACTTCAAG
ATCCGCCACAACATCGAGGACGGCAGCGTGCAGCTCGCCGACCACTACCAGCAGAACA
