>Addgene plasmid #64930 | pcDNA3-PM-TORCAR | addgene partial sequence | sequence record 112427 | BGH-rev 5'-TAGAAGGCACAGTCGAGG-3'
TCTAGATGCATGCTCGAGCGGCCGCCAGTGTGATGGATATCTGCAGAATTCTTACTATTTGTACAATTCA
TTCATACCCTCGGTAATACCAGCAGCAGTCAAAAATTCTAACAAGACCATGTGGTCTCTCTTTTCGTTTG
GATCTTTGAATAAGGCAGATTGATAGGATAAGTAATGGTTGTCTGGTAACAAGACTGGACCATCACCAAT
TGGAGTATTTTGTTGATAATGGTCAGCTAATTGAACACCACCATCTTCAATGTTGTGTCTAATTTTGAAG
TTAGCTTTGATACCATTCTTTTGTTTGTCAGCAGTGATGTAAACATTGTGAGAGTTATAGTTGTATTCCA
ATTTGTGACCTAAAATGTTACCATCTTCTTTAAAATCAATACCTTTTAATTCGATTCTATTAACTAAGGT
ATCACCTTCAAACTTGACTTCAGCTCTGGTCTTGTAGTTACCGTCATCTTTGAAAAAAATAGTTCTTTCT
TGAACATAACCTTCTGGCATGGCAGACTTGAAAAAGTCATGTTGTTTCATATGATCTGGGTATCTAGCAA
AACATTGAACACCATAACCTAAAGTAGTGACTAAGGTTGGCCATGGAACTGGCAATTTACCAGTAGTACA
GAGTAATTTTAAGGTCAATTTACCGTACGTAGCATCACCTTCACCTTCACCGGAGACAGAAAATTTGTGA
CCATTAACATCACCATCTAATTCAACC
