>Addgene plasmid #64930 | pcDNA3-PM-TORCAR | addgene partial sequence | sequence record 113793 | Cer-F 5'-cctgagcaaagaccccaac-3'
CGTGACCGCCGCCGGGATCACTCTCGGCATGGACGAGCTGTACAAGCGCATGCATATGTCCGGGGGCAGC
AGCTGCAGCCAGACCCCAAGCCGGGCCATCCCCGCCACTCGCCGGGTGGTGCTCGGCGACGGCGTGCAGC
TCCCGCCCGGGGACTACAGCACGACCCCCGGCGGCACGCTCTTCAGCACCACCCCGGGAGGTACCAGGAT
CATCTATGACCGGAAATTCCTGATGGAGTGTCGGAACTCACCTGTGACCAAAACACCCCCAAGGGATCTG
CCCACCATTCCGGGGGTCACCAGCCCTTCCAGTGATGAGCCCCCCATGGAAGCCAGCCAGAGCCACCTGC
GCAATAGCCCAGAAGATAAGCGGGCGGGCGGTGAAGAGTCACAGTTTGAGATGGACATTGAGCTCTCTAA
AGGTGAAGAATTATTCACTGGTGTTGTCCCAATTTTGGTTGAATTAGATGGTGATGTTAATGGTCACAAA
TTTTCTGTCTCCGGTGAAGGTGAAGGTGATGCTACGTACGGTAAATTGACCTTAAAATTACTCTGTACTA
CTGGTAAATTGCCAGTTCCATGGCCAACCTTAGTCACTACTTTAGGTTATGGTGTTCAATGTTTTGCTAG
ATACCCAGATCATATGAAACAACATGACTTTTTCAAGTCTGCCATGCCAGAAGGTTATGTTCAAGAAAGA
ACTATTTTTTTCAAAGATGACGGTAACTACAAGACCAGAGCTGAAGTCAAGTTTG
